>Addgene plasmid #219030 | SFFV-TCF12-Brd 50 | addgene full sequence | sequence record 449793 | Addgene NGS Result
ATCTCCTCCTCCAGGTCTGAAGATCAGCGGCCGCTTGCTGTGCGGTGGTCTTACTTTTGTTTTGCTCTTC
CTCTATCTTGTCTAAAGCTTCCTTGGTGTCTTTTATCTCTATCCTTTGATGCACACAATAGAGGGTTGCT
ACTGTATTATATAATGATCTAAGTTCTTCTGATCCTGTCTGAAGGGATGGTTGTAGCTGTCCCAGTATTT
GTCTACAGCCTTCTGATGTTTCTAACAGGCCAGGATTAACTGCGAATCGTTCTAGCTCCCTGCTTGCCCA
TACTATATGTTTTAATTTATATTTTTTCTTTCCCCCTGGCCTTAACCGAATTTTTTCCCATCGCGATCTA
ATTCTCCCCCGCTTAATACTGACGCTCTCGCACCCATCTCTCTCCTTCTAGCCTCCGCTAGTCAAAATTT
TTGGCGTACTCACCAGTCGCCGCCCCTCGCCTCTTGCCGTGCGCGCTTCAGCAAGCCGAGTCCTGCGTCG
AGAGAGCTCCTCTGGTTTCCCTTTCGCTTTCAAGTCCCTGTTCGGGCGCCACTGCTAGAGATTTTCCACA
CTGACTAAAAGGGTCTGAGGGATCTCTAGTTACCAGAGTCACACAACAGACGGGCACACACTACTTGAAG
CACTCAAGGCAAGCTTTATTGAGGCTTAAGCAGTGGGTTCCCTAGTTAGCCAGAGAGCTCCCAGGCTCAG
ATCTGGTCTAACCAGAGAGACCCGTTTATGTATCGAGCTAGGCACTTAAATACAATATCTCTGCAATGCG
GCAATTCAGTGGTTCGTCCAATCCATGTCAGACCCGTCTGTTGCCTTCCTAATAAGGCACGATCGTACCA
CCTTACTTCCACCAATCGGCATGCACGGTGCTTTTTCTCTCCTTGTAAGGCATGTTGCTAACTCATCGTT
ACCATGTTGCAAGACTACAAGAGTATTGCATAAGACTACATTAAGCTTGCAGCTCCAGCTTTTGTTCCCT
TTAGTGAGGGTTAATTGCGCGCTTGGCGTAATCATGGTCATAGCTGTTTCCTGTGTGAAATTGTTATCCG
CTCACAATTCCACACAACATACGAGCCGGAAGCATAAAGTGTAAAGCCTGGGGTGCCTAATGAGTGAGCT
AACTCACATTAATTGCGTTGCGCTCACTGCCCGCTTTCCAGTCGGGAAACCTGTCGTGCCAGCTGCATTA
ATGAATCGGCCAACGCGCGGGGAGAGGCGGTTTGCGTATTGGGCGCTCTTCCGCTTCCTCGCTCACTGAC
TCGCTGCGCTCGGTCGTTCGGCTGCGGCGAGCGGTATCAGCTCACTCAAAGGCGGTAATACGGTTATCCA
CAGAATCAGGGGATAACGCAGGAAAGAACATGTGAGCAAAAGGCCAGCAAAAGGCCAGGAACCGTAAAAA
GGCCGCGTTGCTGGCGTTTTTCCATAGGCTCCGCCCCCCTGACGAGCATCACAAAAATCGACGCTCAAGT
CAGAGGTGGCGAAACCCGACAGGACTATAAAGATACCAGGCGTTTCCCCCTGGAAGCTCCCTCGTGCGCT
CTCCTGTTCCGACCCTGCCGCTTACCGGATACCTGTCCGCCTTTCTCCCTTCGGGAAGCGTGGCGCTTTC
TCATAGCTCACGCTGTAGGTATCTCAGTTCGGTGTAGGTCGTTCGCTCCAAGCTGGGCTGTGTGCACGAA
CCCCCCGTTCAGCCCGACCGCTGCGCCTTATCCGGTAACTATCGTCTTGAGTCCAACCCGGTAAGACACG
ACTTATCGCCACTGGCAGCAGCCACTGGTAACAGGATTAGCAGAGCGAGGTATGTAGGCGGTGCTACAGA
GTTCTTGAAGTGGTGGCCTAACTACGGCTACACTAGAAGAACAGTATTTGGTATCTGCGCTCTGCTGAAG
CCAGTTACCTTCGGAAAAAGAGTTGGTAGCTCTTGATCCGGCAAACAAACCACCGCTGGTAGCGGTGGTT
TTTTTGTTTGCAAGCAGCAGATTACGCGCAGAAAAAAAGGATCTCAAGAAGATCCTTTGATCTTTTCTAC
GGGGTCTGACGCTCAGTGGAACGAAAACTCACGTTAAGGGATTTTGGTCATGAGATTATCAAAAAGGATC
TTCACCTAGATCCTTTTAAATTAAAAATGAAGTTTTAAATCAATCTAAAGTATATATGAGTAAACTTGGT
CTGACAGTTACCAATGCTTAATCAGTGAGGCACCTATCTCAGCGATCTGTCTATTTCGTTCATCCATAGT
TGCCTGACTCCCCGTCGTGTAGATAACTACGATACGGGAGGGCTTACCATCTGGCCCCAGTGCTGCAATG
ATACCGCGAGACCCACGCTCACCGGCTCCAGATTTATCAGCAATAAACCAGCCAGCCGGAAGGGCCGAGC
GCAGAAGTGGTCCTGCAACTTTATCCGCCTCCATCCAGTCTATTAATTGTTGCCGGGAAGCTAGAGTAAG
TAGTTCGCCAGTTAATAGTTTGCGCAACGTTGTTGCCATTGCTACAGGCATCGTGGTGTCACGCTCGTCG
TTTGGTATGGCTTCATTCAGCTCCGGTTCCCAACGATCAAGGCGAGTTACATGATCCCCCATGTTGTGCA
AAAAAGCGGTTAGCTCCTTCGGTCCTCCGATCGTTGTCAGAAGTAAGTTGGCCGCAGTGTTATCACTCAT
GGTTATGGCAGCACTGCATAATTCTCTTACTGTCATGCCATCCGTAAGATGCTTTTCTGTGACTGGTGAG
TACTCAACCAAGTCATTCTGAGAATAGTGTATGCGGCGACCGAGTTGCTCTTGCCCGGCGTCAATACGGG
ATAATACCGCGCCACATAGCAGAACTTTAAAAGTGCTCATCATTGGAAAACGTTCTTCGGGGCGAAAACT
CTCAAGGATCTTACCGCTGTTGAGATCCAGTTCGATGTAACCCACTCGTGCACCCAACTGATCTTCAGCA
TCTTTTACTTTCACCAGCGTTTCTGGGTGAGCAAAAACAGGAAGGCAAAATGCCGCAAAAAAGGGAATAA
GGGCGACACGGAAATGTTGAATACTCATACTCTTCCTTTTTCAATATTATTGAAGCATTTATCAGGGTTA
TTGTCTCATGAGCGGATACATATTTGAATGTATTTAGAAAAATAAACAAATAGGGGTTCCGCGCACATTT
CCCCGAAAAGTGCCACCTAAATTGTAAGCGTTAATATTTTGTTAAAATTCGCGTTAAATTTTTGTTAAAT
CAGCTCATTTTTTAACCAATAGGCCGAAATCGGCAAAATCCCTTATAAATCAAAAGAATAGACCGAGATA
GGGT
[37 nt withheld, positions 3295-3331]
AAAGAACGTGGACTCCAACGTCAAAGG
[49 nt withheld, positions 3359-3407]
T
[91 nt withheld, positions 3409-3499]
G
[124 nt withheld, positions 3501-3624]
CCCATTCGCCATTCAGGCTGCGCAACTGTTGGGAAGGGCGATCGGTGCGGGCCTCTTCGCTATTACGCCA
GCTGGCGAAAGGGGGATGTGCTGCAAGGCGATTAAGTTGGGTAACGCCAGGGTTTTCCCAGTCACGACGT
TGTAAAACGACGGCCAGTGAGCGCGCGTAATACGACTCACTATAGGGCGAATTGGGTACGTCCCTAGGCC
TCCAAAAAAGCCTCCTCACTACTTCTGGAATAGCTCAGAGGCCGAGGCGGCCTCGGCCTCTGCATAAATA
AAAAAAATTAGTCAGCCATGGGGCGGAGAATGGGCGGAACTGGGCGGAGTTAGGGGCGGGATGGGCGGAG
TTAGGGGCGGGATAGCTAGAGCCAGACATGATAAGATACATTGATGAGTTTGGACAAACCACAACTAGAA
TGCAGTGAAAAAAATGCTTTATTTGTGAAATTTGTGATGCTATTGCTTTATTTGTAACCATTATAAGCTG
CAATAAACAAGTTCCTCTCACTCTCTGATATTCATTTCTTTGCAAGTTATAAATACTGAATAATAAGATG
ACATGAACTACTACTGCTAGAGATTTTCCACACTGACTAAAAGGGTCTGAGGGATCTCTAGTTACCAGAG
TCACACAACAGACGGGCACACACTACTTGAAGCACTCAAGGCAAGCTTTATTGAGGCTTAAGCAGTGGGT
TCCCTAGTTAGCCAGAGAGCTCCCAGGCTCAGATCTGGTCTAACCAGAGAGACCCAGTACAAGCAAAAAG
CAGATCTTGTCTTCGTTGGGAGTGAATTAGCCCTTCCAGTCCCCCCTTTTCTTTTAAAAAGTGGCTAAGA
TCTACAGCTGCCTTGTAAGTCATTGGTCTAGAAGCGCTATTACGCATGTACATCTAGAAGGTACAGCTTG
ATATCGAATTGCAAAGGACGTCAGCTTCCCCGACAACACCACGGAATTATCAGTGCCCAGCAACCTAGCC
CCTGTCCAGCAGCGGGCAAGGCAGGCGGCGATGAGTTCTGCCGTGGCGATCGGGAGGGGGAAAGCGAAAG
TCCCAGAAAGGAGTTGACAGGTGGTGGCAATGCCCCAGCCAGTGGGGGTTGCGTCAGCAAACACAGAGCA
CACCACGCCACGTTGACGGACAACGGGCCACAACTCCTCATAAAGAGACAGCAACCAGGATTTATACAAG
GAGGAGAAAACGAAAGCCGTACGGGAAGCAATAGCATGATACAGAGGCATTAAAGCAGCATATCCACACA
GCGTAAAAGGAGCAACATAGTTAAGAATATCAGTCAATCTTTCACAAATTTTGTAATCCAGAGGTTGATT
AACAGGAACAGAGCGTAAATAACGGGAAAGTTTCTTAACATGTTTGTCTTGTGGCAATACACCTGAACTA
GTAATTACATATCCCTAAAAATGTAAATGATTGCCCCACCATTTTGTTTTATTAACATTTAAATGTATAC
CCAAATCAAGAAAAACAGAACAAATATGGGAATAAATGGCGGTAAGATGCTCGAATTCCTGCAGCCCGGG
GGATCCGACCGGTTACATATGACCCATAGGGTTGGTAGTTTCACTAAGCCCAGGATGGGTTCCTGGCAGT
GTGGTTGGCGGCTCTGCCGATACGGCAGAAACTTTTTCTTCTTCCCTTCTCTTAAGGCAGGCTGCTTTGG
GGTTAAGGTTCCTCTCTCTGACTTGCTGTTCTAGACTAAGGATGACTGCCACGGCTTGATGAAGAATAAG
GAGTTTTGTTTGGGGTTTTTCACTCTTCAAGTGAAGCTGACACATTCGGCCAAGCTCTTTGAATGCTTCA
TTAATATCCCGCACGCGTAAGCGTTCTCTGGCATTGTTAGCCATCCGCCTCTCCTTCTCCCTTTCTATCT
TCTGTTCAGGGTTCAAATCCTCATCTTCATTAGTACTGCTTGTTCTGCCTCTAGATGAAACCTTGATATC
TTTTTGGGAGGATTCATCATCTGACTTCATGTCATCTGATGAAGGAGGTTCATGAAGGTTTTCATCCTTT
TCTTTGTTTTCAGTCTTGATTTCTGTTGTAACAACAGTTCCAGACTGACTTTGCAAGCCACCTCTATAAT
TTTCTTGTGTTTTATGGTTCAGGTCTGTGCTTGAAGTAGTGACTGTACTAGACAGGACTGAATGATTGCC
ATTGAGACTGACAGAGTCTTCCCGATGAGTTCCAACCATTGAAGCTGATCGACTGCTTGCAACAAGGCTT
GATCCTCCATAGTTTGAATTGAGGCTTCCAATTGGTGCATTATGGGATGGTCCCAATAAACTATGTATAT
CACTGTGACCAGCAGGCAAACTGGTGGAAGGTCCCACAGCATGGTTCCGCAGCACATGGATTGCATCATC
CAGTCTGTCTAAACGATCCTCCATTCGAGACTGCTCACAGACATCCTTTAAGAAGGACATTGCATCTTGC
AAATGCTCGTGAAGTTGCTGCTCAACTCGATTTTTCAGGGAGTGGAGTGAGTTTTCATAGCTTGGGGATG
AAGGTGCTTGCCCTCCAGGTCTTGGCCACTGACTGGTACCTGTGAGAGGTGAAGGTGATCCAACTGGTGT
TGATGGATTTGACGGAAAACTACTGCTGGTATGGTCAGGAGAATAAATAGATGCCAAAGCCTTTCCAAGT
GCATCACCTGTCTGTGAGCTTCCAGCAGCATTCCCTCTGGTTCCTAGAATGCTGTCTGATCCATTGATGG
GAGGAGTGTGTGAGGCAGCAACGTAAGGTGAACTGCTGGTACTGCCGCGATGAAAGCTGGACATTGGTGG
AAGACTCGTGTTTATGTCTGTTGGTGAAACTGAGTGTGGAGGATAACTCAAGCGGTCATGTGAATGAAGG
TTGCCATAACTACTGGATTGAGACATGTGGGAAGTGGAGGTCCCCAGAATTCCACCAAAACCAGGCTGGC
TCATCCCATTTGATGAACTCCAAAGGTCAGAAGAATTGTGGGTCCCATCTTGCATAAAGAAAGTGCTAGC
GAACATACTGGTTGGTGGCTTAGGAGATGGATAACTAGGAGATTCACGGTTGAAATCATCTGAATTTGGG
GATGGTGCATATACAGAAGAAGGCAAACCAGGAGGCACCTTTCTGACTTTTTTTGCTTGCAAGGGATCAA
GCGCTGCAGAGTCATGGAGTGGTCTCCTCCTGGAACTTGTAGCAGAGAATGAATAGTATGCTGTCCCAGG
TTTTCCTGAAGAAGATAGCTGTGCTGGGCTCCCAAGCCCCAGATCTTGTCTCAGGAGACTAGATTGACAG
CCTGGTAATCCAGTATCTCTGCTGTACAGGGAAAATGAGCCTCTCTCTGATGTTTTTCCCATCAGATTTG
AGTTCATGAAAGGTGTTGGGGACAAGCCTTCATGGGCTCCTAATCGACTGTCATTCAAGTGATCACTGTA
ATGAGGGCTGTCTGTAAAACCTCTAGATGAATCATAGGAAGGACTTGGTTGACCACTTGTTCCCCAAGAT
GTTGTACCTCCTCTTTCATCAATACCTGATCCACTGAACTGACTGCTTCCCAGTGTAGTTGGTCTAGTTT
TCCCACTATTAACAGGTGGGGAAAACATCGCACTGAAGTCCAGTAGGTCGCTCAGCTCCTTGTCGGTCCC
TATAGCGGCCATGCGTTGTTGCTGGGGATTCATTTCGAACCGCGGGCTAGCGGATCCGTCGACGGTATCG
ATAAGCTTGATTCGACCGGCCGACTCAGTCTGTCGGAGGACTGGCGCGCCGAGTGAGGGGTTGTGAGCTC
TTTTATAGAGCTCGGGAAGCAGAAGCGCGCGAACAGAAGCGAGAAGCAGGCTGATTGGTTAATTCAAATA
AGGCGCAGGGTCATTTCAGGTCCTTGGGGGAGCCTGGAAACATCTGATGGGTCTTAAGAAACTGCTGAGG
GTTGGGCCATATCTGGGGACCATCTGTTCTTGGCCTCGGGCCGGGGCCGAAACTGCGGTGACCATCTGTT
CTTGGCCCCGGGCCGGGGCCGAAACTGCTCACCGCAGATATCCTGTTTGGCCCAACGTTAGCTATTTTCA
TGTACCCGCCCTTGATCTGAACTTCTCTATTCTTGGTTTGGTATTTTTCCATGCCTTGCAAAATGGCGTT
ACTGCAGCCAGCTCGAGGCTAGTCTCGTGATCGATAAAATTTTGAATTTTTGTAATTTGTTTTTGTAATT
CTTTAGTTTGTATGTCTGTTGCTATTATGTCTACTATTCTTTCCCCTGCACTGTACCCCCCAATCCCCCC
TTTTCTTTTAAAAGTTAACCGATACCGTCGAGATCCGTTCACTAATCGAATGGATCTGTCTCTGTCTCTC
TCTCCACCTTCTTCTTCTATTCCTTCGGGCCTGTCGGGTCCCCTCGGGGTTGGGAGGTGGGTCTGAAACG
ATAATGGTGAATATCCCTGCCTAACTCTATTCACTATAGAAAGTACAGCAAAAACTATTCTTAAACCTAC
CAAGCCTCCTACTATCATTATGAATAATTTTATATACCACAGCCAATTTGTTATGTTAAACCAATTCCAC
AAACTTGCCCATTTATCTAATTCCAATAATTCTTGTTCATTCTTTTCTTGCTGGTTTTGCGATTCTTCAA
TTAAGGAGTGTATTAAGCTTGTGTAATTGTTAATTTCTCTGTCCCACTCCATCCAGGTCGTGTGATTCCA
AATCTGTTCCAGAGATTTATTACTCCAACTAGCATTCCAAGGCACAGCAGTGGTGCAAATGAGTTTTCCA
GAGCAACCCCAAATCCCCAGGAGCTGTTGATCCTTTAGGTATCTTTCCACAGCCAGGATTCTTGCCTGGA
GCTGCTTGATGCCCCAGACTGTGAGTTGCAACAGATGCTGTTGCGCCTCAATAGCCCTCAGCAAATTGTT
CTGCTGCTGCACTATACCAGACAATAATTGTCTGGCCTGTACCGTCAGCGTCATTGACGCTGCGCCCATA
GTGCTTCCTGCTGCTCCCAAGAACCCAAGGAACAAAGCTCCTATTCCCACTGCTCTTTTTTCTCTCTGCA
CCACTCTTCTCTTTGCCTTGGTGGGTGCTACTCCTAATGGTTCAATTTTTACTACTTTATATTTATATAA
TTCACTTCTCCAATTGTCCCTCAT
Features (pLannotate 1.2.2; 28 found; start..end, strand, type, name):
     24..387     -  CDS            HIV-1 gag (fragment): gag protein from human immunodeficiency virus 1; gag
    371..496     -  misc_feature   HIV-1 Ψ: packaging signal of human immunodeficiency virus type 1
    543..723     -  LTR            5' LTR (truncated): truncated 5' long terminal repeat (LTR) from HIV-1
    724..950     -  promoter       RSV promoter: Rous sarcoma virus enhancer/promoter
    978..996     -  promoter       T3 promoter: promoter for bacteriophage T3 RNA polymerase
   1041..1057    -  protein_bind   lac operator: The lac repressor binds to the lac operator to inhibit transcription in E. coli. This inhibition can be relieved by adding lactose or isopropyl-β-D-thiogalactopyranoside (IPTG). lac repressor encoded by lacI
   1065..1095    -  promoter       lac promoter: promoter for the E. coli lac operon
   1110..1131    -  protein_bind   CAP binding site: CAP binding activates transcription in the presence of cAMP. E. coli catabolite activator protein
   1144..1236    -  CDS            lacI (fragment): lac repressor; lacI; The lac repressor binds to the lac operator to inhibit transcription in E. coli. This inhibition can be relieved by adding lactose or isopropyl-β-D-thiogalactopyranoside (IPTG).
   1419..2007    -  rep_origin     ori: high-copy-number ColE1/pMB1/pBR322/pUC origin of replication
   2178..3038    -  CDS            AmpR: β-lactamase; bla; confers resistance to ampicillin, carbenicillin, and related antibiotics
   3039..3143    -  promoter       AmpR promoter: bla
   3196..3624    -  rep_origin     f1 ori (sequence partly withheld): f1 bacteriophage origin of replication; arrow indicates direction of (+) strand synthesis
   3629..3784    -  CDS            lacZα (fragment): LacZα fragment of β-galactosidase; lacZ fragment
   3792..3810    +  promoter       T7 promoter: promoter for bacteriophage T7 RNA polymerase
   3831..3966    -  rep_origin     SV40 ori: SV40 origin of replication
   4006..4127    -  polyA_signal   SV40 poly(A) signal: SV40 polyadenylation signal
   4199..4432    -  LTR            3' LTR (ΔU3): self-inactivating 3' long terminal repeat (LTR) from HIV-1
   4434..4493    -  CDS            nef (fragment): NEF_HV1Z2 - Experimental evidence at protein level: Swiss-Prot protein existence level 1. Extracellular Nef protein targets CD4(+) T-lymphocytes for apoptosis by interacting with CXCR4 surface receptors. From Human immunodeficiency virus type 1 group M subtype D (isolate Z2/CDC-Z34) (HIV-1).
   4551..4954    -  misc_feature   WPRE: woodchuck hepatitis virus posttranscriptional regulatory element
   5086..5145    -  CDS            S (fragment): HBSAG_WHV6 - Experimental evidence at transcript level: Swiss-Prot protein existence level 2. The middle envelope protein plays an important role in the budding of the virion. It is involved in the induction of budding in a nucleocapsid independent way. In this process the majority of envelope proteins bud to form subviral lipoprotein particles of 22 nm of diameter that do not contain a nucleocapsid (By similarity). From Woodchuck hepatitis B virus (isolate w64/pWS23) (WHV).
   5145..5170    -  misc_feature   MCS (fragment): pBluescript multiple cloning site
   5180..7297    -  CDS            Tcf12: HTF4_RAT - Experimental evidence at protein level: Swiss-Prot protein existence level 1. Transcriptional regulator. Involved in the initiation of neuronal differentiation. Activates transcription by binding to the E box (5'-CANNTG-3') (By similarity). From Rattus norvegicus (Rat).
   7322..7345    -  misc_feature   MCS (fragment): pBluescript multiple cloning site
   7355..7756    -  promoter       SFFV promoter: spleen focus-forming virus long terminal repeat (LTR) promoter
   7790..7907    -  misc_feature   cPPT/CTS: central polypurine tract and central termination sequence of HIV-1
   7926..8026    -  CDS            Rev (fragment): human immunodeficiency virus 1 (HIV-1) Rev protein; rev; enhances nuclear export of unspliced and incompletely spliced viral mRNAs
   8403..8636    -  misc_feature   RRE: The Rev response element (RRE) of HIV-1 allows for Rev-dependent mRNA export from the nucleus to the cytoplasm.
