[The description below was written by a language model from this plasmid's Addgene catalogue record and pLannotate feature annotations shown in this document.]
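Description:
SFFV-TCF12-Brd 50 is a lentiviral transfer plasmid built on the SFFV-MCS backbone that expresses the human transcription factor TCF12 (also known as HEB), a basic helix-loop-helix protein that binds E-box motifs, together with a construct-specific DNA barcode. The plasmid is about 8.8 kb and is propagated in E. coli through a high-copy ColE1/pUC-type origin with ampicillin selection (AmpR under its own promoter). It also retains an f1 origin, an SV40 origin and pBluescript-derived remnants such as lac regulatory elements and T3/T7 promoters.

The viral portion has a third-generation, self-inactivating layout. An RSV promoter fused to a truncated HIV-1 5' LTR drives genomic RNA production in packaging cells. It is followed by the Ψ packaging signal with a gag fragment, the Rev response element for Rev-dependent nuclear export, and the cPPT/CTS. Downstream, the spleen focus-forming virus (SFFV) promoter, which is commonly used for strong expression in haematopoietic cells, drives the roughly 2.1 kb TCF12 coding sequence cloned between multiple-cloning-site remnants. The automated annotation matched this ORF to the rat Tcf12 homologue, whereas the catalogue entry lists the insert as human. A WPRE follows to enhance transcript stability and expression, and according to the depositor the barcode sits after the WPRE at an XbaI site, although it is not annotated in the feature table. The cassette ends with a ΔU3 3' LTR and an SV40 polyadenylation signal. No mammalian selection marker or fluorescent reporter is annotated.

The barcode lies within the transcribed region, so it should allow the delivered factor to be identified from sequencing readouts. The plasmid belongs to a barcoded transcription factor collection made for combinatorial screening of factors in immune cell reprogramming.
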