Addgene plasmid #219030: SFFV-TCF12-Brd 50
Purpose: Transcription factor TCF12 with a specific barcode assigned.
Depositing lab: Filipe Pereira. Depositing organization: Center for Neuroscience and Cell Biology, University of Coimbra. Publication: A combinatorial transcription factor screening platform for immune cell reprogramming. Kurochkin I, Altman AR, Caiado I, Pertiga-Cabral D, Halitzki E, Minaeva M, Zimmermannova O, Henriques-Oliveira L, Klein D, Nair M, Oliveira D, Cajal LR, Knittel R, Feick C, Ringner M, Martin M, Cirovic B, Pires CF, Rosa FF, Sitnicka E, Theis FJ, Pereira CF. Cell Syst. 2026 Jan 21;17(1):101457. doi: 10.1016/j.cels.2025.101457. Epub 2026 Jan 14. PubMed 41539305.
Backbone
  Vector backbone: SFFV-MCS
  Backbone size w/o insert (bp): 6638
  Vector type: Lentiviral
Growth in bacteria
  Bacterial resistance: Ampicillin, 100 μg/mL
  Growth temperature: 37°C
  Growth strain: NEB Stable
  Copy number: High Copy
Gene/Insert
  Gene/Insert name: TCF12
  Species: H. sapiens (human)
  Insert size (bp): 2121
  Entrez Gene: TCF12 (a.k.a. CRS3, HEB, HH26, HTF4, HsT17266, TCF-12, bHLHb20, p64)
  Promoter: The spleen focus-forming virus (SFFV) promoter
  Cloning method: Restriction Enzyme; 5′ cloning site Bsp119I (not destroyed); 3′ cloning site BstHI (not destroyed)
Terms and licenses: Academic/Nonprofit Terms; Industry Terms: Not Available to Industry
Depositor comments: Barcode sequence cloned into XbaI restriction site. Design of plasmid is as follows: SFFV-[TF sequence]-WPRE-[Barcode sequence].
How to cite: SFFV-TCF12-Brd 50 was a gift from Filipe Pereira (Addgene plasmid # 219030 ; http://n2t.net/addgene:219030 ; RRID:Addgene_219030)
