>Addgene plasmid #219030 | SFFV-TCF12-Brd 50 | depositor partial sequence | sequence record 427570 | TF ORF
ATGAATCCCCAGCAACAACGCATGGCCGCTATAGGGACCGACAAGGAGCTGAGCGACCTACTGGACTTCA
GTGCGATGTTTTCCCCACCTGTTAATAGTGGGAAAACTAGACCAACTACACTGGGAAGCAGTCAGTTCAG
TGGATCAGGTATTGATGAAAGAGGAGGTACAACATCTTGGGGAACAAGTGGTCAACCAAGTCCTTCCTAT
GATTCATCTAGAGGTTTTACAGACAGCCCTCATTACAGTGATCACTTGAATGACAGTCGATTAGGAGCCC
ATGAAGGCTTGTCCCCAACACCTTTCATGAACTCAAATCTGATGGGAAAAACATCAGAGAGAGGCTCATT
TTCCCTGTACAGCAGAGATACTGGATTACCAGGCTGTCAATCTAGTCTCCTGAGACAAGATCTGGGGCTT
GGGAGCCCAGCACAGCTATCTTCTTCAGGAAAACCTGGGACAGCATACTATTCATTCTCTGCTACAAGTT
CCAGGAGGAGACCACTCCATGACTCTGCAGCGCTTGATCCCTTGCAAGCAAAAAAAGTCAGAAAGGTGCC
TCCTGGTTTGCCTTCTTCTGTATATGCACCATCCCCAAATTCAGATGATTTCAACCGTGAATCTCCTAGT
TATCCATCTCCTAAGCCACCAACCAGTATGTTCGCTAGCACTTTCTTTATGCAAGATGGGACCCACAATT
CTTCTGACCTTTGGAGTTCATCAAATGGGATGAGCCAGCCTGGTTTTGGTGGAATTCTGGGGACCTCCAC
TTCCCACATGTCTCAATCCAGTAGTTATGGCAACCTTCATTCACATGACCGCTTGAGTTATCCTCCACAC
TCAGTTTCACCAACAGACATAAACACGAGTCTTCCACCAATGTCCAGCTTTCATCGCGGCAGTACCAGCA
GTTCACCTTACGTTGCTGCCTCACACACTCCTCCCATCAATGGATCAGACAGCATTCTAGGAACCAGAGG
GAATGCTGCTGGAAGCTCACAGACAGGTGATGCACTTGGAAAGGCTTTGGCATCTATTTATTCTCCTGAC
CATACCAGCAGTAGTTTTCCGTCAAATCCATCAACACCAGTTGGATCACCTTCACCTCTCACAGGTACCA
GTCAGTGGCCAAGACCTGGAGGGCAAGCACCTTCATCCCCAAGCTATGAAAACTCACTCCACTCCCTGAA
AAATCGAGTTGAGCAGCAACTTCACGAGCATTTGCAAGATGCAATGTCCTTCTTAAAGGATGTCTGTGAG
CAGTCTCGAATGGAGGATCGTTTAGACAGACTGGATGATGCAATCCATGTGCTGCGGAACCATGCTGTGG
GACCTTCCACCAGTTTGCCTGCTGGTCACAGTGATATACATAGTTTATTGGGACCATCCCATAATGCACC
AATTGGAAGCCTCAATTCAAACTATGGAGGATCAAGCCTTGTTGCAAGCAGTCGATCAGCTTCAATGGTT
GGAACTCATCGGGAAGACTCTGTCAGTCTCAATGGCAATCATTCAGTCCTGTCTAGTACAGTCACTACTT
CAAGCACAGACCTGAACCATAAAACACAAGAAAATTATAGAGGTGGCTTGCAAAGTCAGTCTGGAACTGT
TGTTACAACAGAAATCAAGACTGAAAACAAAGAAAAGGATGAAAACCTTCATGAACCTCCTTCATCAGAT
GACATGAAGTCAGATGATGAATCCTCCCAAAAAGATATCAAGGTTTCATCTAGAGGCAGAACAAGCAGTA
CTAATGAAGATGAGGATTTGAACCCTGAACAGAAGATAGAAAGGGAGAAGGAGAGGCGGATGGCTAACAA
TGCCAGAGAACGCTTACGCGTGCGGGATATTAATGAAGCATTCAAAGAGCTTGGCCGAATGTGTCAGCTT
CACTTGAAGAGTGAAAAACCCCAAACAAAACTCCTTATTCTTCATCAAGCCGTGGCAGTCATCCTTAGTC
TAGAACAGCAAGTCAGAGAGAGGAACCTTAACCCCAAAGCAGCCTGCCTTAAGAGAAGGGAAGAAGAAAA
AGTTTCTGCCGTATCGGCAGAGCCGCCAACCACACTGCCAGGAACCCATCCTGGGCTTAGTGAAACTACC
AACCCTATGGGTCATATGTAA
