>Addgene plasmid #219030 | SFFV-TCF12-Brd 50 | depositor partial sequence | sequence record 427571 | Barcode sequence
TGTACATGCGTAATAGCGCT
